>Addgene plasmid #162095 | pEpicVector3G_Puro-T2A-EGFP-ProtC-HA-FLAG | addgene full sequence | sequence record 318190 | Addgene NGS Result
GGCTCCGGTGCCCGTCAGTGGGCAGAGCGCACATCGCCCACAGTCCCCGAGAAGTTGGGGGGAGGGGTCG
GCAATTGAACCGGTGCCTAGAGAAGGTGGCGCGGGGTAAACTGGGAAAGTGATGTCGTGTACTGGCTCCG
CCTTTTTCCCGAGGGTGGGGGAGAACCGTATATAAGTGCAGTAGTCGCCGTGAACGTTCTTTTTCGCAAC
GGGTTTGCCGCCAGAACACAGGTAAGTGCCGTGTGTGGTTCCCGCGGGCCTGGCCTCTTTACGGGTTATG
GCCCTTGCGTGCCTTGAATTACTTCCACCTGGCTGCAGTACGTGATTCTTGATCCCGAGCTTCGGGTTGG
AAGTGGGTGGGAGAGTTCGAGGCCTTGCGCTTAAGGAGCCCCTTCGCCTCGTGCTTGAGTTGAGGCCTGG
CCTGGGCGCTGGGGCCGCCGCGTGCGAATCTGGTGGCACCTTCGCGCCTGTCTCGCTGCTTTCGATAAGT
CTCTAGCCATTTAAAATTTTTGATGACCTGCTGCGACGCTTTTTTTCTGGCAAGATAGTCTTGTAAATGC
GGGCCAAGATCTGCACACTGGTATTTCGGTTTTTGGGGCCGCGGGCGGCGACGGGGCCCGTGCGTCCCAG
CGCACATGTTCGGCGAGGCGGGGCCTGCGAGCGCGGCCACCGAGAATCGGACGGGGGTAGTCTCAAGCTG
GCCGGCCTGCTCTGGTGCCTGGTCTCGCGCCGCCGTGTATCGCCCCGCCCTGGGCGGCAAGGCTGGCCCG
GTCGGCACCAGTTGCGTGAGCGGAAAGATGGCCGCTTCCCGGCCCTGCTGCAGGGAGCTCAAAATGGAGG
ACGCGGCGCTCGGGAGAGCGGGCGGGTGAGTCACCCACACAAAGGAAAAGGGCCTTTCCGTCCTCAGCCG
TCGCTTCATGTGACTCCACGGAGTACCGGGCGCCGTCCAGGCACCTCGATTAGTTCTCGAGCTTTTGGAG
TACGTCGTCTTTAGGTTGGGGGGAGGGGTTTTATGCGATGGAGTTTCCCCACACTGAGTGGGTGGAGACT
GAAGTTAGGCCAGCTTGGCACTTGATGTAATTCTCCTTGGAATTTGCCCTTTTTGAGTTTGGATCTTGGT
TCATTCTCAAGCCTCAGACAGTGGTTCAAAGTTTTTTTCTTCCATTTCAGGTGTCGTGACAAGTTTGTAC
AAAAAAGCAGGCTGCCACCATGACCGAGTACAAGCCCACGGTGCGCCTCGCCACCCGCGACGACGTCCCC
AGGGCCGTACGCACCCTCGCCGCCGCGTTCGCCGACTACCCCGCCACGCGCCACACCGTCGATCCGGACC
GCCACATCGAGCGGGTCACCGAGCTGCAAGAACTCTTCCTCACGCGCGTCGGGCTCGACATCGGCAAGGT
GTGGGTCGCGGACGACGGCGCCGCGGTGGCGGTCTGGACCACGCCGGAGAGCGTCGAAGCGGGGGCGGTG
TTCGCCGAGATCGGCCCGCGCATGGCCGAGTTGAGCGGTTCCCGGCTGGCCGCGCAGCAACAGATGGAAG
GCCTCCTGGCGCCGCACCGGCCCAAGGAGCCCGCGTGGTTCCTGGCCACCGTCGGCGTCTCGCCCGACCA
CCAGGGCAAGGGTCTGGGCAGCGCCGTCGTGCTCCCCGGAGTGGAGGCGGCCGAGCGCGCCGGGGTGCCC
GCCTTCCTGGAGACCTCCGCGCCCCGCAACCTCCCCTTCTACGAGCGGCTCGGCTTCACCGTCACCGCCG
ACGTCGAGGTGCCCGAAGGACCGCGCACCTGGTGCATGACCCGCAAGCCCGGTGCCGGAAGCGGAGAGGG
CAGGGGAAGTCTTCTAACATGCGGGGACGTGGAGGAAAATCCCGGCCCCATGGTGAGCAAGGGCGAGGAG
CTGTTCACCGGGGTGGTGCCCATCCTGGTCGAGCTGGACGGCGACGTAAACGGCCACAAGTTCAGCGTGT
CCGGCGAGGGCGAGGGCGATGCCACCTACGGCAAGCTGACCCTGAAGTTCATCTGCACCACCGGCAAGCT
GCCCGTGCCCTGGCCCACCCTCGTGACCACCCTGACCTACGGCGTGCAGTGCTTCAGCCGCTACCCCGAC
CACATGAAGCAGCACGACTTCTTCAAGTCCGCCATGCCCGAAGGCTACGTCCAGGAGCGCACCATCTTCT
TCAAGGACGACGGCAACTACAAGACCCGCGCCGAGGTGAAGTTCGAGGGCGACACCCTGGTGAACCGCAT
CGAGCTGAAGGGCATCGACTTCAAGGAGGACGGCAACATCCTGGGGCACAAGCTGGAGTACAACTACAAC
AGCCACAACGTCTATATCATGGCCGACAAGCAGAAGAACGGCATCAAGGTGAACTTCAAGATCCGCCACA
ACATCGAGGACGGCAGCGTGCAGCTCGCCGACCACTACCAGCAGAACACCCCCATCGGCGACGGCCCCGT
GCTGCTGCCCGACAACCACTACCTGAGCACCCAGTCCGCCCTGAGCAAAGACCCCAACGAGAAGCGCGAT
CACATGGTCCTGCTGGAGTTCGTGACCGCCGCCGGGATCACTCTCGGCATGGACGAGCTGTACAAGGGTG
GCAGCGGCGGCGGCGGCTCTGGCGGCGAAGATCAAGTTGATCCTCGTCTGATCGACGGCAAGTACCCCTA
CGACGTGCCCGACTACGCCGACTACAAAGACGATGACGACAAGTAAACCCAGCTTTCTTGTACAAAGTGG
TGATAATCGAATTCCGATAATCAACCTCTGGATTACAAAATTTGTGAAAGATTGACTGGTATTCTTAACT
ATGTTGCTCCTTTTACGCTATGTGGATACGCTGCTTTAATGCCTTTGTATCATGCTATTGCTTCCCGTAT
GGCTTTCATTTTCTCCTCCTTGTATAAATCCTGGTTGCTGTCTCTTTATGAGGAGTTGTGGCCCGTTGTC
AGGCAACGTGGCGTGGTGTGCACTGTGTTTGCTGACGCAACCCCCACTGGTTGGGGCATTGCCACCACCT
GTCAGCTCCTTTCCGGGACTTTCGCTTTCCCCCTCCCTATTGCCACGGCGGAACTCATCGCCGCCTGCCT
TGCCCGCTGCTGGACAGGGGCTCGGCTGTTGGGCACTGACAATTCCGTGGTGTTGTCGGGGAAGCTGACG
TCCTTTCCATGGCTGCTCGCCTGTGTTGCCACCTGGATTCTGCGCGGGACGTCCTTCTGCTACGTCCCTT
CGGCCCTCAATCCAGCGGACCTTCCTTCCCGCGGCCTGCTGCCGGCTCTGCGGCCTCTTCCGCGTCTTCG
CCTTCGCCCTCAGACGAGTCGGATCTCCCTTTGGGCCGCCTCCCCGCATCGGGAATTCCCGCGGTTCGCT
TTAAGACCAATGACTTACAAGGCAGCTGTAGATCTTAGCCACTTTTTAAAAGAAAAGGGGGGACTGGAAG
GGCTAATTCACTCCCAACGAAGACAAGATCTGCTTTTTGCTTGTACTGGGTCTCTCTGGTTAGACCAGAT
CTGAGCCTGGGAGCTCTCTGGCTAACTAGGGAACCCACTGCTTAAGCCTCAATAAAGCTTGCCTTGAGTG
CTTCAAGTAGTGTGTGCCCGTCTGTTGTGTGACTCTGGTAACTAGAGATCCCTCAGACCCTTTTAGTCAG
TGTGGAAAATCTCTAGCAGTAGTAGTTCATGTCATCTTATTATTCAGTATTTATAACTTGCAAAGAAATG
AATATCAGAGAGTGAGAGGAACTTGTTTATTGCAGCTTATAATGGTTACAAATAAAGCAATAGCATCACA
AATTTCACAAATAAAGCATTTTTTTCACTGCATTCTAGTTGTGGTTTGTCCAAACTCATCAATGTATCTT
ATCATGTCTGGCTCTAGCTATCCCGCCCCTAACTCCGCCCATCCCGCCCCTAACTCCGCCCAGTTCCGCC
CATTCTCCGCCCCATGGCTGACTAATTTTTTTTATTTATGCAGAGGCCGAGGCCGCCTCGGCCTCTGAGC
TATTCCAGAAGTAGTGAGGAGGCTTTTTTGGAGGCCTAGGGACGTACCCAATTCGCCCTATAGTGAGTCG
TATTACGCGCGCTCACTGGCCGTCGTTTTACAACGTCGTGACTGGGAAAACCCTGGCGTTACCCAACTTA
ATCGCCTTGCAGCACATCCCCCTTTCGCCAGCTGGCGTAATAGCGAAGAGGCCCGCACCGATCGCCCTTC
CCAACAGTTGCGCAGCCTGAATGGCGAATGGG
[124 nt withheld, positions 4233-4356]
C
[91 nt withheld, positions 4358-4448]
A
[49 nt withheld, positions 4450-4498]
CCTTTGACGTTGGAGTCCACGTTCTTT
[37 nt withheld, positions 4526-4562]
ACCCTATCTCGGTCTATTCTTTTGATTTATAAGGGATTTTGCCGATTTCGGCCTATTGGTTAAAAAATGA
GCTGATTTAACAAAAATTTAACGCGAATTTTAACAAAATATTAACGCTTACAATTTAGGTGGCACTTTTC
GGGGAAATGTGCGCGGAACCCCTATTTGTTTATTTTTCTAAATACATTCAAATATGTATCCGCTCATGAG
ACAATAACCCTGATAAATGCTTCAATAATATTGAAAAAGGAAGAGTATGAGTATTCAACATTTCCGTGTC
GCCCTTATTCCCTTTTTTGCGGCATTTTGCCTTCCTGTTTTTGCTCACCCAGAAACGCTGGTGAAAGTAA
AAGATGCTGAAGATCAGTTGGGTGCACGAGTGGGTTACATCGAACTGGATCTCAACAGCGGTAAGATCCT
TGAGAGTTTTCGCCCCGAAGAACGTTTTCCAATGATGAGCACTTTTAAAGTTCTGCTATGTGGCGCGGTA
TTATCCCGTATTGACGCCGGGCAAGAGCAACTCGGTCGCCGCATACACTATTCTCAGAATGACTTGGTTG
AGTACTCACCAGTCACAGAAAAGCATCTTACGGATGGCATGACAGTAAGAGAATTATGCAGTGCTGCCAT
AACCATGAGTGATAACACTGCGGCCAACTTACTTCTGACAACGATCGGAGGACCGAAGGAGCTAACCGCT
TTTTTGCACAACATGGGGGATCATGTAACTCGCCTTGATCGTTGGGAACCGGAGCTGAATGAAGCCATAC
CAAACGACGAGCGTGACACCACGATGCCTGTAGCAATGGCAACAACGTTGCGCAAACTATTAACTGGCGA
ACTACTTACTCTAGCTTCCCGGCAACAATTAATAGACTGGATGGAGGCGGATAAAGTTGCAGGACCACTT
CTGCGCTCGGCCCTTCCGGCTGGCTGGTTTATTGCTGATAAATCTGGAGCCGGTGAGCGTGGGTCTCGCG
GTATCATTGCAGCACTGGGGCCAGATGGTAAGCCCTCCCGTATCGTAGTTATCTACACGACGGGGAGTCA
GGCAACTATGGATGAACGAAATAGACAGATCGCTGAGATAGGTGCCTCACTGATTAAGCATTGGTAACTG
TCAGACCAAGTTTACTCATATATACTTTAGATTGATTTAAAACTTCATTTTTAATTTAAAAGGATCTAGG
TGAAGATCCTTTTTGATAATCTCATGACCAAAATCCCTTAACGTGAGTTTTCGTTCCACTGAGCGTCAGA
CCCCGTAGAAAAGATCAAAGGATCTTCTTGAGATCCTTTTTTTCTGCGCGTAATCTGCTGCTTGCAAACA
AAAAAACCACCGCTACCAGCGGTGGTTTGTTTGCCGGATCAAGAGCTACCAACTCTTTTTCCGAAGGTAA
CTGGCTTCAGCAGAGCGCAGATACCAAATACTGTTCTTCTAGTGTAGCCGTAGTTAGGCCACCACTTCAA
GAACTCTGTAGCACCGCCTACATACCTCGCTCTGCTAATCCTGTTACCAGTGGCTGCTGCCAGTGGCGAT
AAGTCGTGTCTTACCGGGTTGGACTCAAGACGATAGTTACCGGATAAGGCGCAGCGGTCGGGCTGAACGG
GGGGTTCGTGCACACAGCCCAGCTTGGAGCGAACGACCTACACCGAACTGAGATACCTACAGCGTGAGCT
ATGAGAAAGCGCCACGCTTCCCGAAGAGAGAAAGGCGGACAGGTATCCGGTAAGCGGCAGGGTCGGAACA
GGAGAGCGCACGAGGGAGCTTCCAGGGGGAAACGCCTGGTATCTTTATAGTCCTGTCGGGTTTCGCCACC
TCTGACTTGAGCGTCGATTTTTGTGATGCTCGTCAGGGGGGCGGAGCCTATGGAAAAACGCCAGCAACGC
GGCCTTTTTACGGTTCCTGGCCTTTTGCTGGCCTTTTGCTCACATGTTCTTTCCTGCGTTATCCCCTGAT
TCTGTGGATAACCGTATTACCGCCTTTGAGTGAGCTGATACCGCTCGCCGCAGCCGAACGACCGAGCGCA
GCGAGTCAGTGAGCGAGGAAGCGGAAGAGCGCCCAATACGCAAACCGCCTCTCCCCGCGCGTTGGCCGAT
TCATTAATGCAGCTGGCACGACAGGTTTCCCGACTGGAAAGCGGGCAGTGAGCGCAACGCAATTAATGTG
AGTTAGCTCACTCATTAGGCACCCCAGGCTTTACACTTTATGCTTCCGGCTCGTATGTTGTGTGGAATTG
TGAGCGGATAACAATTTCACACAGGAAACAGCTATGACCATGATTACGCCAAGCGCGCAATTAACCCTCA
CTAAAGGGAACAAAAGCTGGAGCTGCAAGCTTAATGTAGTCTTATGCAATACTCTTGTAGTCTTGCAACA
TGGTAACGATGAGTTAGCAACATGCCTTACAAGGAGAGAAAAAGCACCGTGCATGCCGATTGGTGGAAGT
AAGGTGGTACGATCGTGCCTTATTAGGAAGGCAACAGACGGGTCTGACATGGATTGGACGAACCACTGAA
TTGCCGCATTGCAGAGATATTGTATTTAAGTGCCTAGCTCGATACATAAACGGGTCTCTCTGGTTAGACC
AGATCTGAGCCTGGGAGCTCTCTGGCTAACTAGGGAACCCACTGCTTAAGCCTCAATAAAGCTTGCCTTG
AGTGCTTCAAGTAGTGTGTGCCCGTCTGTTGTGTGACTCTGGTAACTAGAGATCCCTCAGACCCTTTTAG
TCAGTGTGGAAAATCTCTAGCAGTGGCGCCCGAACAGGGACTTGAAAGCGAAAGGGAAACCAGAGGAGCT
CTCTCGACGCAGGACTCGGCTTGCTGAAGCGCGCACGGCAAGAGGCGAGGGGCGGCGACTGGTGAGTACG
CCAAAAATTTTGACTAGCGGAGGCTAGAAGGAGAGAGATGGGTGCGAGAGCGTCAGTATTAAGCGGGGGA
GAATTAGATCGCGATGGGAAAAAATTCGGTTAAGGCCAGGGGGAAAGAAAAAATATAAATTAAAACATAT
AGTATGGGCAAGCAGGGAGCTAGAACGATTCGCAGTTAATCCTGGCCTGTTAGAAACATCAGAAGGCTGT
AGACAAATACTGGGACAGCTACAACCATCCCTTCAGACAGGATCAGAAGAACTTAGATCATTATATAATA
CAGTAGCAACCCTCTATTGTGTGCATCAAAGGATAGAGATAAAAGACACCAAGGAAGCTTTAGACAAGAT
AGAGGAAGAGCAAAACAAAAGTAAGACCACCGCACAGCAAGCGGCCGCTGATCTTCAGACCTGGAGGAGG
AGATATGAGGGACAATTGGAGAAGTGAATTATATAAATATAAAGTAGTAAAAATTGAACCATTAGGAGTA
GCACCCACCAAGGCAAAGAGAAGAGTGGTGCAGAGAGAAAAAAGAGCAGTGGGAATAGGAGCTTTGTTCC
TTGGGTTCTTGGGAGCAGCAGGAAGCACTATGGGCGCAGCGTCAATGACGCTGACGGTACAGGCCAGACA
ATTATTGTCTGGTATAGTGCAGCAGCAGAACAATTTGCTGAGGGCTATTGAGGCGCAACAGCATCTGTTG
CAACTCACAGTCTGGGGCATCAAGCAGCTCCAGGCAAGAATCCTGGCTGTGGAAAGATACCTAAAGGATC
AACAGCTCCTGGGGATTTGGGGTTGCTCTGGAAAACTCATTTGCACCACTGCTGTGCCTTGGAATGCTAG
TTGGAGTAATAAATCTCTGGAACAGATTTGGAATCACACGACCTGGATGGAGTGGGACAGAGAAATTAAC
AATTACACAAGCTTAATACACTCCTTAATTGAAGAATCGCAAAACCAGCAAGAAAAGAATGAACAAGAAT
TATTGGAATTAGATAAATGGGCAAGTTTGTGGAATTGGTTTAACATAACAAATTGGCTGTGGTATATAAA
ATTATTCATAATGATAGTAGGAGGCTTGGTAGGTTTAAGAATAGTTTTTGCTGTACTTTCTATAGTGAAT
AGAGTTAGGCAGGGATATTCACCATTATCGTTTCAGACCCACCTCCCAACCCCGAGGGGACCCGACAGGC
CCGAAGGAATAGAAGAAGAAGGTGGAGAGAGAGACAGAGACAGATCCATTCGATTAGTGAACGGATCTCG
ACGGTATCGCTAGCTTTTAAAAGAAAAGGGGGGATTGGGGGGTACAGTGCAGGGGAAAGAATAGTAGACA
TAATAGCAACAGACATACAAACTAAAGAATTACAAAAACAAATTACAAAAATTCAAAATTTTACTAGTGA
TTATCGGATCAACTTTGTATAGAAAAGTTG
Features (pLannotate 1.2.2; 32 found; start..end, strand, type, name):
     20..231     +  promoter       EF-1α core promoter: core promoter for human elongation factor EF-1α
    232..341     +  intron         EF-1α intron A (fragment): intron upstream of the start codon of human EF-1α
    967..1170    +  intron         EF-1α intron A: truncated intron upstream of the start codon of human EF-1α
   1179..1203    +  protein_bind   attB1: mutant version of attB; recombination site for the Gateway® BP reaction BP Clonase™
   1210..1806    +  CDS            PuroR (fragment): puromycin N-acetyltransferase; pac from Streptomyces; confers resistance to puromycin
   1816..1869    +  CDS            T2A: 2A peptide from Thosea asigna virus capsid protein Eukaryotic ribosomes fail to insert a peptide bond between the Gly and Pro residues, yielding separate polypeptides.
   1870..2586    +  CDS            EGFP: EGFP is a basic (constitutively fluorescent) green fluorescent protein published in 1996, derived from Aequorea victoria. It is reported to be a rapidly-maturing weak dimer with moderate acid sensitivity.
   2707..2731    -  protein_bind   attB2: mutant version of attB; recombination site for the Gateway® BP reaction BP Clonase™
   2749..3337    +  misc_feature   WPRE: woodchuck hepatitis virus posttranscriptional regulatory element
   3404..3423    +  misc_feature   cPPT/CTS (fragment): central polypurine tract and central termination sequence of HIV-1
   3425..3658    +  LTR            3' LTR (ΔU3): self-inactivating 3' long terminal repeat (LTR) from HIV-1
   3730..3851    +  polyA_signal   SV40 poly(A) signal: SV40 polyadenylation signal
   3891..4026    +  rep_origin     SV40 ori: SV40 origin of replication
   4047..4065    -  promoter       T7 promoter: promoter for bacteriophage T7 RNA polymerase
   4073..4228    +  CDS            lacZα (fragment): LacZα fragment of β-galactosidase; lacZ fragment
   4233..4661    +  rep_origin     f1 ori (sequence partly withheld): f1 bacteriophage origin of replication; arrow indicates direction of (+) strand synthesis
   4714..4818    +  promoter       AmpR promoter: bla
   4819..5679    +  CDS            AmpR: β-lactamase; bla; confers resistance to ampicillin, carbenicillin, and related antibiotics
   5850..6438    +  rep_origin     ori: high-copy-number ColE1/pMB1/pBR322/pUC origin of replication
   6621..6713    +  CDS            lacI (fragment): lac repressor; lacI; The lac repressor binds to the lac operator to inhibit transcription in E. coli. This inhibition can be relieved by adding lactose or isopropyl-β-D-thiogalactopyranoside (IPTG).
   6726..6747    +  protein_bind   CAP binding site: CAP binding activates transcription in the presence of cAMP. E. coli catabolite activator protein
   6762..6792    +  promoter       lac promoter: promoter for the E. coli lac operon
   6800..6816    +  protein_bind   lac operator: The lac repressor binds to the lac operator to inhibit transcription in E. coli. This inhibition can be relieved by adding lactose or isopropyl-β-D-thiogalactopyranoside (IPTG). lac repressor encoded by lacI
   6861..6879    +  promoter       T3 promoter: promoter for bacteriophage T3 RNA polymerase
   6907..7133    +  promoter       RSV promoter: Rous sarcoma virus enhancer/promoter
   7134..7314    +  LTR            5' LTR (truncated): truncated 5' long terminal repeat (LTR) from HIV-1
   7361..7486    +  misc_feature   HIV-1 Ψ: packaging signal of human immunodeficiency virus type 1
   7470..7833    +  CDS            HIV-1 gag (fragment): gag protein from human immunodeficiency virus 1; gag
   7979..8212    +  misc_feature   RRE: The Rev response element (RRE) of HIV-1 allows for Rev-dependent mRNA export from the nucleus to the cytoplasm.
   8589..8689    +  CDS            Rev (fragment): human immunodeficiency virus 1 (HIV-1) Rev protein; rev; enhances nuclear export of unspliced and incompletely spliced viral mRNAs
   8707..8824    +  misc_feature   cPPT/CTS: central polypurine tract and central termination sequence of HIV-1
   8842..8862    +  protein_bind   attB4: mutant version of attB; core recombination site for the Gateway® BP reaction BP Clonase™
