[The description below was written by a language model from this plasmid's Addgene catalogue record and pLannotate feature annotations shown in this document.]
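Description:
pEpicVector3G_Puro-T2A-EGFP-ProtC-HA-FLAG is a third-generation-style, self-inactivating HIV-1 lentiviral transfer plasmid built on a commercial pLV backbone. In bacteria it is maintained at high copy through a ColE1/pUC-type origin and selected with ampicillin via the β-lactamase gene. The backbone also carries an f1 origin, an SV40 origin and residual lac and T7/T3 promoter elements. Viral genomic RNA is transcribed from an RSV promoter fused to a truncated 5' LTR. It includes the Ψ packaging signal with a gag fragment, the Rev response element for Rev-dependent nuclear export, and a cPPT/CTS that aids nuclear import. It ends in a ΔU3 3' LTR followed by an SV40 polyadenylation signal. The U3 deletion silences LTR promoter activity after integration, so expression in transduced cells depends on the internal promoter.

The payload is a single open reading frame driven by the human EF1A promoter with its intron and flanked by Gateway attB sites left over from assembly. Puromycin N-acetyltransferase is joined through a T2A ribosome-skipping peptide to EGFP, so one transcript yields separate resistance and reporter proteins. A downstream WPRE boosts transcript expression. According to the catalogue entry, EGFP carries ProtC, HA and FLAG epitopes in tandem at its C-terminus. The feature table does not annotate these tags individually, though an unannotated stretch between the end of EGFP and attB2 could accommodate them. The three-tag combination acts as a protein-level barcode. This construct is number 17 in a set of 20 EGFP tag combinations. These are intended for epitope barcoding of cell populations, which lets clones be selected with puromycin, tracked by fluorescence and told apart by antibody staining in spatial analyses of tumours.
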