Addgene plasmid #162095: pEpicVector3G_Puro-T2A-EGFP-ProtC-HA-FLAG
Purpose: EGFP linked to 3 tags on the C-terminus as barcodes. Puromycin resistant.
Depositing lab: Julien Sage. Depositing organization: Stanford University. Publication: Spatial epitope barcoding reveals clonal tumor patch behaviors. Rovira-Clave X, Drainas AP, Jiang S, Bai Y, Baron M, Zhu B, Dallas AE, Lee MC, Chu TP, Holzem A, Ayyagari R, Bhattacharya D, McCaffrey EF, Greenwald NF, Markovic M, Coles GL, Angelo M, Bassik MC, Sage J, Nolan GP. Cancer Cell. 2022 Nov 14;40(11):1423-1439.e11. doi: 10.1016/j.ccell.2022.09.014. Epub 2022 Oct 13. PubMed 36240778.
Backbone
  Vector backbone: pLV
  Backbone manufacturer: Vectorbuilder
  Vector type: Lentiviral
  Selectable markers: Puromycin
Growth in bacteria
  Bacterial resistance: Ampicillin, 100 μg/mL
  Growth temperature: 37°C
  Growth strain: NEB Stable
  Copy number: High Copy
Gene/Insert
  Gene/Insert name: Puromycin resistant; EGFP linked to ProtC-HA-FLAG (alt name: G-3-PHF)
  Species: Synthetic
  Mutation: WT
  Promoter: EF1A
  Tag / fusion protein: ProtC-HA-FLAG (C terminal on insert)
  Cloning method: Unknown
  Sequencing primers: 3′ aaaggagctgacaggtggtg
Terms and licenses: Academic/Nonprofit Terms; Industry Terms: Not Available to Industry
Depositor comments: #17 out of 20 EGFP tagged combinations . Please visit https://doi.org/10.1101/2021.06.29.449991 for bioRxiv preprint.
How to cite: pEpicVector3G_Puro-T2A-EGFP-ProtC-HA-FLAG was a gift from Julien Sage (Addgene plasmid # 162095 ; http://n2t.net/addgene:162095 ; RRID:Addgene_162095)
